>Addgene plasmid #25312 | PLXNC1 | depositor partial sequence | sequence record 11786 | Author sequence
ACCGTAGCCTTAAATGTCGTTTTTGAAAAGATTCCGGAAAATGAGTCAGCTGATGTGTGTCGCAATATCT
CGGTAAACGTCTTAGATTGCGACACTATTGGGCAGGCGAAAGAGAAAATCTTCCAGGCTTTTCTGAGCAA
AAACGGTAGTCCGTATGGCCTGCAGTTAAACGAAATTGGTCTGGAATTACAAATGGGGACACGGCAGAAG
GAGTTATTAGATATCGACTCGAGTAGCGTTATCCTGGAAGATGGAATCACGAAGCTGAATACAATCGGAC
ACTACGAGATTAGCAATGGGTCAACTATCAAAGTGTTCAAAAAG
