>Addgene plasmid #25312 | PLXNC1 | addgene partial sequence | sequence record 31395 | 25312 with T7
ATTCCCTCTGAATATTTTGTTTACTTTAAGAAGGAGATATACCATGCATCATCATCATCATCACAGCAGC
GGCAGAGAAAACTTGTATTTCCAGGGCACCGTAGCCTTAAATGTCGTTTTTGAAAAGATTCCGGAAAATG
AGTCAGCTGATGTGTGTCGCAATATCTCGGTAAACGTCTTAGATTGCGACACTATTGGGCAGGCGAAAGA
GAAAATCTTCCAGGCTTTTCTGAGCAAAAACGGTAGTCCGTATGGCCTGCAGTTAAACGAAATTGGTCTG
GAATTACAAATGGGGACACGGCAGAAGGAGTTATTAGATATCGACTCGAGTAGCGTTATCCTGGAAGATG
GAATCACGAAGCTGAATACAATCGGACACTACGAGATTAGCAATGGGTCAACTATCAAAGTGTTCAAAAA
GTGATGACGAAGCTTGCGGCCGCACTCGAGCACCACCACCACCACCACTGAGATCCGGCTGCTAACAAAG
CCCGAAAGGAAGCTGAGTTGGCTGCTGCCACCGCTGAGCAATAACTAGCATAACCCCTTGGGGCCTCTAA
ACGGGTCTTGAGGGGTTTTTTGCTGAAAGGAGGAACTATATCCGGATTGGCGAATGGG
[124 nt withheld, positions 619-742]
C
[91 nt withheld, positions 744-834]
A
[49 nt withheld, positions 836-884]
CCTTTGACGTTGGAGTCCACGTTCTTTAATAGTGGACTCTTGTTCA
