[The description below was written by a language model from this plasmid's Addgene catalogue record.]
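Description:
PLXNC1 is a bacterial expression plasmid built on pET28-MHL, a pET28-derived backbone from a structural genomics consortium, and carries a fragment of human plexin C1 (PLXNC1, also known as CD232 or VESPR). The insert is a 324 bp segment encoding residues T1198 to K1305 only, so it represents a single defined region of the protein rather than the full open reading frame. It was introduced by restriction enzyme cloning into the 7,325 bp backbone. The plasmid confers kanamycin resistance, is recorded as low copy, and is maintained in a standard cloning strain (DH5alpha). The record does not list the origin of replication or other backbone features, and no feature table is provided.

The plexin fragment is fused to an N-terminal His tag, which allows the recombinant protein to be purified by immobilised metal affinity chromatography. The promoter is not explicitly stated. However, the use of T7 and T7-terminator sequencing primers is consistent with the T7 promoter/terminator cassette typical of pET vectors, in which expression depends on a host strain supplying T7 RNA polymerase. The record does not say whether the tag is followed by a protease cleavage site.

The stated purpose is bacterial production of protein for structure determination, and the depositor links the construct to a deposited crystal structure of this plexin C1 region. It is therefore mainly useful for producing this domain for structural, biophysical or binding studies, not for functional expression of the full-length receptor.
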