Addgene plasmid #25312: PLXNC1
Purpose: Bacterial expression for structure determination; may not be full ORF
Depositing lab: Cheryl Arrowsmith. Depositing organization: University of Toronto.
Backbone
  Vector backbone: pET28-MHL
  Backbone manufacturer: SGC
  Backbone size w/o insert (bp): 7325
  Vector type: Bacterial Expression
Growth in bacteria
  Bacterial resistance: Kanamycin, 50 μg/mL
  Growth temperature: 37°C
  Growth strain: DH5alpha
  Copy number: Low Copy
Gene/Insert
  Gene/Insert name: PLXNC1:T1198-K1305 (alt names: PDB: 3KUZ; PLXNC1)
  Species: H. sapiens (human)
  Insert size (bp): 324
  Mutation: Contains amino acids T1198-K1305
  Entrez Gene: PLXNC1 (a.k.a. CD232, PLXN-C1, VESPR)
  Tag / fusion protein: His (N terminal on insert)
  Cloning method: Restriction Enzyme
  Sequencing primers: 5′ T7; 3′ T7-term
Terms and licenses: Academic/Nonprofit Terms; Industry Terms: Not Available to Industry
Depositor comments: PDB: 3KUZ. http://www.thesgc.org/structures/3KUZ/
How to cite: PLXNC1 was a gift from Cheryl Arrowsmith (Addgene plasmid # 25312 ; http://n2t.net/addgene:25312 ; RRID:Addgene_25312)
